>Addgene plasmid #129833 | pRDAX-330 N-Tag miRFP670[1] L32 {Esp3I(2x)} EBPF2 | depositor full sequence | sequence record 249211 | Full Sequence
GCCTGCCTCCAGGCCTCAATATTGGCCATTAGCCATATTATTCATTGGTTATATAGCATAAATCAATATT
GGCTATTGGCCATTGCATACGTTGTATCTATATCATAATATGTACATTTATATTGGCTCATGTCCAATAT
GACCGCCATGTTGGCATTGATTATTGACTAGTTATTAATAGTAATCAATTACGGGGTCATTAGTTCATAG
CCCATATATGGAGTTCCGCGTTACATAACTTACGGTAAATGGCCCGCCTGGCTGACCGCCCAACGACCCC
CGCCCATTGACGTCAATAATGACGTATGTTCCCATAGTAACGCCAATAGGGACTTTCCATTGACGTCAAT
GGGTGGAGTATTTACGGTAAACTGCCCACTTGGCAGTACATCAAGTGTATCATATGCCAAGTCCGCCCCC
TATTGACGTCAATGACGGTAAATGGCCCGCCTGGCATTATGCCCAGTACATGACCTTACGGGACTTTCCT
ACTTGGCAGTACATCTACGTATTAGTCATCGCTATTACCATGGTGATGCGGTTTTGGCAGTACACCAATG
GGCGTGGATAGCGGTTTGACTCACGGGGATTTCCAAGTCTCCACCCCATTGACGTCAATGGGAGTTTGTT
TTGGCACCAAAATCAACGGGACTTTCCAAAATGTCGTAATAACCCCGCCCCGTTGACGCAAATGGGCGGT
AGGCGTGTACGGTGGGAGGTCTATATAAGCAGAGCTCGTTTAGTGAACCGTCAGATCACTAGAAGCTTTA
TTGCGGTAGTTTATCACAGTTAAATTGCTAACGCAGTCAGTGCTTCTGACACAACAGTCTCGAACTTAAG
CTGCAGAAGTTGGTCGTGAGGCACTGGGCAGGTAAGTATCAAGGTTACAAGACAGGTTTAAGGAGACCAA
TAGAAACTGGGCTTGTCGAGACAGAGAAGACTCTTGCGTTTCTGATAGGCACCTATTGGTCTTACTGACA
TCCACTTTGCCTTTCTCTCCACAGGTGTCCACTCCCAGGCCACCATGGTGGCTGGGCATGCTAGCGGTTC
TCCTGCCTTTGGCACCGCTAGTCACTCCAACTGCGAGCACGAGGAGATCCATCTTGCTGGGAGTATCCAG
CCTCACGGAGCCCTTCTGGTCGTTAGCGAACACGATCACCGTGTGATTCAGGCAAGCGCGAATGCAGCCG
AGTTCCTCAACCTGGGCAGTGTGCTGGGAGTTCCCTTGGCCGAAATCGACGGAGATCTGCTGATCAAGAT
TCTGCCCCATCTCGATCCGACAGCTGAAGGCATGCCAGTAGCAGTTAGGTGTCGCATTGGGAATCCGTCC
ACCGAGTATTGCGGTCTGATGCATAGGCCACCAGAAGGAGGGCTGATTATCGAGCTGGAAAGAGCGGGAC
CCGACGTGGGTGGCGGAGGGAGCGAAGGCGGCGGATCCGGAGGGCCTGGCTCTGGCGGAGAGGGGAGCGC
TGGAGGCGGGTCAGCCGGTGGTGGGAGTCGAGACGCCGAGGCACGCCGTCTCCTAAGAATTCAGATCCGC
CCCTCTCCCTCCCCCCCCCCTAACGTTACTGGCCGAAGCCGCTTGGAATAAGGCCGGTGTGCGTTTGTCT
ATATGTTATTTTCCACCATATTGCCGTCTTTTGGCAATGTGAGGGCCCGGAAACCTGGCCCTGTCTTCTT
GACGAGCATTCCTAGGGGTCTTTCCCCTCTCGCCAAAGGAATGCAAGGTCTGTTGAATGTCGTGAAGGAA
GCAGTTCCTCTGGTAGCTTCTTGAAGACAAACAACGTCTGTAGCGACCCTTTGCAGGCAGCGGAACCCCC
CACCTGGCGACAGGTGCCTCTGCGGCCAAAAGCCACGTGTATAAGATACACCTGCAAAGGCGGCACAACC
CCAGTGCCACGTTGTGAGTTGGATAGTTGTGGAAAGAGTCAAATGGCTCTCCTCAAGCGTATTCAACAAG
GGGCTGAAGGATGCCCAGAAGGTACCCCATTGTATGGGATCTGATCTGGGGCCTCGGTACACATGCTTTA
CATGTGTTTAGTCGAGGTTAAAAAAACGTCTAGGCCCCCCGAACCACGGGGACGTGGTTTTCCTTTGAAA
AACACGATGATAATATGGCCACAACCATGGTGAGCAAGGGCGAGGAGCTGTTCACCGGGGTGGTGCCCAT
CCTGGTCGAGCTGGACGGCGACGTAAACGGCCACAAGTTCAGCGTGAGGGGCGAGGGCGAGGGCGATGCC
ACCAACGGCAAGCTGACCCTGAAGTTCATCTGCACCACCGGCAAGCTGCCCGTGCCCTGGCCCACCCTCG
TGACCACCCTGAGCCACGGCGTGCAGTGCTTCGCCCGCTACCCCGACCACATGAAGCAGCACGACTTCTT
CAAGTCCGCCATGCCCGAAGGCTACGTCCAGGAGCGCACCATCTTCTTCAAGGACGACGGCACCTACAAG
ACCCGCGCCGAGGTGAAGTTCGAGGGCGACACCCTGGTGAACCGCATCGAGCTGAAGGGCGTCGACTTCA
AGGAGGACGGCAACATCCTGGGGCACAAGCTGGAGTACAACTTCAACAGCCACAACATCTATATCATGGC
CGTCAAGCAGAAGAACGGCATCAAGGTGAACTTCAAGATCCGCCACAACGTGGAGGACGGCAGCGTGCAG
CTCGCCGACCACTACCAGCAGAACACCCCCATCGGCGACGGCCCCGTGCTGCTGCCCGACAGCCACTACC
TGAGCACCCAGTCCGTGCTGAGCAAAGACCCCAACGAGAAGCGCGATCACATGGTCCTGCTGGAGTTCCG
CACCGCCGCCGGGATCACTCTCGGCATGGACGAGCTGTACAAGTAAACCGGTGCTCGAGGTACCGATGAA
TAGCTAAGGTCGAGGCCGCAGGTAAGTATCAAGGTTACAAGACAGGTTTAAGGAGACCAATAGAAACTGG
GCTTGTCGAGACAGAGAAGACTCTTGCGTTTCTGATAGGCACCTATTGGTCTTACTGACATCCACTTTGC
CTTTCTCTCCACAGGTGTCGACAATCAACCTCTGGATTACAAAATTTGTGAAAGATTGACTGGTATTCTT
AACTATGTTGCTCCTTTTACGCTATGTGGATACGCTGCTTTAATGCCTTTGTATCATGCTATTGCTTCCC
GTATGGCTTTCATTTTCTCCTCCTTGTATAAATCCTGGTTGCTGTCTCTTTATGAGGAGTTGTGGCCCGT
TGTCAGGCAACGTGGCGTGGTGTGCACTGTGTTTGCTGACGCAACCCCCACTGGTTGGGGCATTGCCACC
ACCTGTCAGCTCCTTTCCGGGACTTTCGCTTTCCCCCTCCCTATTGCCACGGCGGAACTCATCGCCGCCT
GCCTTGCCCGCTGCTGGACAGGGGCTCGGCTGTTGGGCACTGACAATTCCGTGGTGTTGTCGGGGAAGCT
GACGTCCTTTCCATGGCTGCTCGCCTGTGTTGCCACCTGGATTCTGCGCGGGACGTCCTTCTGCTACGTC
CCTTCGGCCCTCAATCCAGCGGACCTTCCTTCCCGCGGCCTGCTGCCGGCTCTGCGGCCTCTTCCGCGTC
TTCGCCTTCGCCCTCAGACGAGTCGGATCTCCCTTTGGGCCGCCTCCCCGCCTGGAATTCGAGCTCGGTA
CGATCAGCCTCGACTGTGCCTTCTAGTTGCCAGCCATCTGTTGTTTGCCCCTCCCCCGTGCCTTCCTTGA
CCCTGGAAGGTGCCACTCCCACTGTCCTTTCCTAATAAAATGAGGAAATTGCATCGCATTGTCTGAGTAG
GTGTCATTCTATTCTGGGGGGTGGGGTGGGGCAGGACAGCAAGGGGGAGGATTGGGAAGACAATAGCCCA
GCTTTTGTTCCCTTTAGTGAGGGTTAATTGCGCGCTTGGCGTAATCATGGTCATAGCTGTTTCCTGTGTG
AAATTGTTATCCGCTAATTCACTCCTCAGGTGCAGGCTGCCTATCAGAAGGTGGTGGCTGGTGTGGCCAA
TGCCCTGGCTCACAAATACCACTGAGATCTTTTTCCCTCTGCCAAAAATTATGGGGACATCATGAAGCCC
CTTGAGCATCTGACTTCTGGCTAATAAAGGAAATTTATTTTCATTGCAATAGTGTGTTGGAATTTTTTGT
GTCTCTCACTCGGAAGGACATATGGGAGGGCAAATCATTTAAAACATCAGAATGAGTATTTGGTTTAGAG
TTTGGCAACATATGCCCATATGCTGGCTGCCATGAACAAAGGTTGGCTATAAAGAGGTCATCAGTATATG
AAACAGCCCCCTGCTGTCCATTCCTTATTCCATAGAAAAGCCTTGACTTGAGGTTAGATTTTTTTTATAT
TTTGTTTTGTGTTATTTTTTTCTTTAACATCCCTAAAATTTTCCTTACATGTTTTACTAGCCAGATTTTT
CCTCCTCTCCTGACTACTCCCAGTCATAGCTGTCCCTCTTCTCTTATGGAGATCGGCCGGCCGCCGGCGT
CGACGCGCGCGGCCGCGGCGCGCCGTTGCTGGCGTTTTTCCATAGGCTCCGCCCCCCTGACGAGCATCAC
AAAAATCGACGCTCAAGTCAGAGGTGGCGAAACCCGACAGGACTATAAAGATACCAGGCGTTTCCCCCTG
GAAGCTCCCTCGTGCGCTCTCCTGTTCCGACCCTGCCGCTTACCGGATACCTGTCCGCCTTTCTCCCTTC
GGGAAGCGTGGCGCTTTCTCATAGCTCACGCTGTAGGTATCTCAGTTCGGTGTAGGTCGTTCGCTCCAAG
CTGGGCTGTGTGCACGAACCCCCCGTTCAGCCCGACCGCTGCGCCTTATCCGGTAACTATCGTCTTGAGT
CCAACCCGGTAAGACACGACTTATCGCCACTGGCAGCAGCCACTGGTAACAGGATTAGCAGAGCGAGGTA
TGTAGGCGGTGCTACAGAGTTCTTGAAGTGGTGGCCTAACTACGGCTACACTAGAAGAACAGTATTTGGT
ATCTGCGCTCTGCTGAAGCCAGTTACCTTCGGAAAAAGAGTTGGTAGCTCTTGATCCGGCAAACAAACCA
CCGCTGGTAGCGGTGGTTTTTTTGTTTGCAAGCAGCAGATTACGCGCAGAAAAAAAGGATCTCAAGAAGA
TCCTTTGATCTTTTCTACGGGGTCTGACGCTCAGTGGAACGAAAACTCACGTTAAGGGATTTTGGTCATG
AGATTATCAAAAAGGATCTTCACCTAGATCCTTTTAAATTAAAAATGAAGTTTTAAATCAATCTAAAGTA
TATATGAGTAAACTTGGTCTGACAGTTACCAATGCTTAATCAGTGAGGCACCTATCTCAGCGATCTGTCT
ATTTCGTTCATCCATAGTTGCCTGACTCCCCGTCGTGTAGATAACTACGATACGGGAGGGCTTACCATCT
GGCCCCAGTGCTGCAATGATACCGCGAGACCCACGCTCACCGGCTCCAGATTTATCAGCAATAAACCAGC
CAGCCGGAAGGGCCGAGCGCAGAAGTGGTCCTGCAACTTTATCCGCCTCCATCCAGTCTATTAATTGTTG
CCGGGAAGCTAGAGTAAGTAGTTCGCCAGTTAATAGTTTGCGCAACGTTGTTGCCATTGCTACAGGCATC
GTGGTGTCACGCTCGTCGTTTGGTATGGCTTCATTCAGCTCCGGTTCCCAACGATCAAGGCGAGTTACAT
GATCCCCCATGTTGTGCAAAAAAGCGGTTAGCTCCTTCGGTCCTCCGATCGTTGTCAGAAGTAAGTTGGC
CGCAGTGTTATCACTCATGGTTATGGCAGCACTGCATAATTCTCTTACTGTCATGCCATCCGTAAGATGC
TTTTCTGTGACTGGTGAGTACTCAACCAAGTCATTCTGAGAATAGTGTATGCGGCGACCGAGTTGCTCTT
GCCCGGCGTCAATACGGGATAATACCGCGCCACATAGCAGAACTTTAAAAGTGCTCATCATTGGAAAACG
TTCTTCGGGGCGAAAACTCTCAAGGATCTTACCGCTGTTGAGATCCAGTTCGATGTAACCCACTCGTGCA
CCCAACTGATCTTCAGCATCTTTTACTTTCACCAGCGTTTCTGGGTGAGCAAAAACAGGAAGGCAAAATG
CCGCAAAAAAGGGAATAAGGGCGACACGGAAATGTTGAATACTCATACTCTTCCTTTTTCAATATTATTG
AAGCATTTATCAGGGTTATTGTCTCATGAGCGGATACATATTTGAATGTATTTAGAAAAATAAACAAATA
GGGGTTCCGCGCACATTTCCCCGAAAAGTGCCACCTGACGTCTAAGAAACCATTATTATCATGACATTAA
CCTATAAAAATAGGCGTATCACGAGGCCCTTTCGTCTACGCGCGCGCCGGCGGCGCGCCGTCGACGGCCG
GCCGCGGCCGC
Features (pLannotate 1.2.2; 16 found; start..end, strand, type, name):
    155..532     +  enhancer       CMV enhancer: human cytomegalovirus immediate early enhancer
    534..733     +  promoter       CMV promoter: human cytomegalovirus (CMV) immediate early promoter
    872..1004    +  intron         chimeric intron: chimera between introns from human β-globin and immunoglobulin heavy chain genes
   1025..1408    +  CDS            miRFP670 (fragment): miRFP670 is a basic (constitutively fluorescent) near ir fluorescent protein published in 2016, derived from Rhodopseudomonas palustris. It has low acid sensitivity. It requires the cofactor biliverdin for fluorescence.
   1540..2126    +  misc_feature   IRES2: internal ribosome entry site (IRES) of the encephalomyocarditis virus (EMCV)
   2127..2846    +  CDS            EBFP2: enhanced blue variant of GFP (Ai et al., 2007) mammalian codon-optimized
   2892..3024    +  intron         chimeric intron: chimera between introns from human β-globin and immunoglobulin heavy chain genes
   3033..3621    +  misc_feature   WPRE: woodchuck hepatitis virus posttranscriptional regulatory element
   3625..3641    +  misc_feature   MCS (fragment): pUC18/19 multiple cloning site
   3654..3765    +  polyA_signal   bGH poly(A) signal: bovine growth hormone polyadenylation signal
   3861..3879    -  promoter       T3 promoter: promoter for bacteriophage T3 RNA polymerase
   3938..4012    +  CDS            HBB (fragment): HBB_PONPY - Experimental evidence at transcript level: Swiss-Prot protein existence level 2. Involved in oxygen transport from the lung to the various peripheral tissues. From Pongo pygmaeus (Bornean orangutan).
   4083..4138    +  polyA_signal   β-globin poly(A) signal: rabbit β-globin polyadenylation signal (Gil and Proudfoot, 1987)
   4517..5105    -  rep_origin     ori: high-copy-number ColE1/pMB1/pBR322/pUC origin of replication
   5276..6136    -  CDS            AmpR: β-lactamase; bla; confers resistance to ampicillin, carbenicillin, and related antibiotics
   6137..6241    -  promoter       AmpR promoter: bla
