[The description below was written by a language model from this plasmid's Addgene catalogue record and pLannotate feature annotations shown in this document.]
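Description:
pRDAX-330 N-Tag miRFP670[1] L32 {Esp3I(2x)} EBPF2 is a custom-built mammalian expression plasmid of about 6.4 kb, designed as an acceptor vector for protein–protein interaction assays based on bimolecular or trimolecular fluorescence complementation (BiFC/TriFC). It is propagated in E. coli as a high-copy plasmid through a ColE1/pUC-type origin, with selection by the β-lactamase (AmpR) gene under its own promoter. No mammalian selection marker is annotated.

The expression unit is driven by the human CMV immediate-early enhancer and promoter, followed by a chimeric β-globin/immunoglobulin intron that supports efficient processing of the transcript. Downstream lies a partial miRFP670 coding sequence, consistent with the "[1]" in the name denoting the first fragment of this split near-infrared, biliverdin-dependent fluorescent protein. The name suggests that this fragment acts as an N-terminal tag joined through a linker (L32) to a pair of Esp3I sites, presumably allowing type IIS insertion of a protein of interest, although neither the linker nor the sites are annotated in the feature table. Fluorescence would be expected only when a partner carrying the complementary fragment is brought close by an interaction.

An EMCV IRES then directs translation of EBFP2 from the same transcript, giving an independent blue reporter of transfection and expression level. A second chimeric intron, a WPRE, and bGH and rabbit β-globin polyadenylation signals complete the cassette. The catalogue lists the insert species as mouse, whereas the annotation traces miRFP670 to a Rhodopseudomonas palustris protein. The cloning sites are recorded as unknown.
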