Addgene plasmid #129833: pRDAX-330 N-Tag miRFP670[1] L32 {Esp3I(2x)} EBPF2
Purpose: PPI (BiFC/TriFC) assay vector
Depositing lab: Gary Lewin. Depositing organization: Max-Delbrueck-Centrum fuer Molekulare Medizin (MDC).
Backbone
  Vector backbone: custom built
  Vector type: Mammalian Expression
Growth in bacteria
  Bacterial resistance: Ampicillin, 100 μg/mL
  Growth temperature: 37°C
  Growth strain: DH5alpha
  Copy number: High Copy
Gene/Insert
  Gene/Insert name: miRFP670
  Species: M. musculus (mouse)
  Cloning method: Restriction Enzyme; 5′ cloning site unknown (unknown if destroyed); 3′ cloning site unknown (unknown if destroyed)
Terms and licenses: Academic/Nonprofit Terms; Industry Terms: Not Available to Industry
How to cite: pRDAX-330 N-Tag miRFP670[1] L32 {Esp3I(2x)} EBPF2 was a gift from Gary Lewin (Addgene plasmid # 129833 ; http://n2t.net/addgene:129833 ; RRID:Addgene_129833)
